Addgene plasmid #179719: pF(UG) hSyn SYP-deltaTMD SYT7alpha-HaloTag
Purpose: Lentiviral expression of synaptic vesicle-targeted Halo tagged mouse Syt7
Depositing lab: Edwin Chapman. Depositing organization: University of Wisconsin, Madison. Publication: Synaptotagmin 7 is targeted to the axonal plasma membrane through gamma-secretase processing to promote synaptic vesicle docking in mouse hippocampal neurons. Vevea JD, Kusick GF, Courtney KC, Chen E, Watanabe S, Chapman ER. Elife. 2021 Sep 20;10. pii: 67261. doi: 10.7554/eLife.67261. PubMed 34543184.
Backbone
  Vector backbone: PFUGW
  Vector type: Lentiviral
Growth in bacteria
  Bacterial resistance: Ampicillin, 100 μg/mL
  Growth temperature: 37°C
  Growth strain: NEB Stable
  Copy number: High Copy
Gene/Insert
  Gene/Insert name: SYT7
  Species: M. musculus (mouse)
  Entrez Gene: Syt7 (a.k.a. B230112P13Rik)
  Cloning method: Ligation Independent Cloning
Terms and licenses: Academic/Nonprofit Terms; Industry Terms: Not Available to Industry
How to cite: pF(UG) hSyn SYP-deltaTMD SYT7alpha-HaloTag was a gift from Edwin Chapman (Addgene plasmid # 179719 ; http://n2t.net/addgene:179719 ; RRID:Addgene_179719)
