[The description below was written by a language model from this plasmid's Addgene catalogue record and pLannotate feature annotations shown in this document.]
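Description:
pF(UG) hSyn SYP-deltaTMD SYT7alpha-HaloTag is an 11.4 kb HIV-1-based lentiviral transfer plasmid built on the FUGW backbone, designed to express a synaptic vesicle-targeted, HaloTag-labelled form of mouse synaptotagmin 7 in neurons. In bacteria it is maintained through a high-copy ColE1/pUC origin with ampicillin resistance. An f1 origin is also present, along with an SV40/EM7-driven bleomycin/Zeocin resistance cassette that lies outside the viral genome. Viral RNA is transcribed from a CMV enhancer/promoter fused to a truncated 5' LTR. It carries the Ψ packaging signal with a partial gag sequence, the RRE for Rev-dependent nuclear export, and the cPPT/CTS. A WPRE, which enhances transcript expression, follows the payload, and the unit ends with a second truncated LTR and a bGH polyadenylation signal.

The payload is a single fusion open reading frame driven by the human synapsin I promoter, which restricts expression to neurons. It begins with synaptophysin (annotated as the rat protein), an integral synaptic vesicle membrane protein. This is followed by a fragment of mouse Syt7, which from the construct name is the alpha isoform lacking its own transmembrane domain, and then by a TEV protease site and HaloTag. Replacing the native Syt7 membrane anchor with synaptophysin redirects the cytoplasmic, Ca2+-binding part of Syt7 to synaptic vesicles. HaloTag allows covalent labelling with chloroalkane ligands for imaging or biochemical detection. The associated study examined how Syt7 is targeted to the axonal plasma membrane in hippocampal neurons, so this construct fits use as a mislocalisation variant for testing whether Syt7 function depends on where it resides.
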