Features (pLannotate 1.2.2; 33 found; start..end, strand, type, name):
     18..347     +  promoter       SV40 promoter: SV40 enhancer and early promoter
    395..442     +  promoter       EM7 promoter: synthetic bacterial promoter&nbsp
    461..835     +  CDS            BleoR: antibiotic-binding protein; Sh ble from Streptoalloteichus hindustanus; confers resistance to bleomycin, phleomycin, and Zeocin™
    845..970     +  CDS            ble (fragment): BLE_KLEPN - Experimental evidence at protein level: Swiss-Prot protein existence level 1. Binding protein with a strong affinity to the bleomycin family of antibiotics. Binds to CL990; an antimitotic-antibiotic compound. From Klebsiella pneumoniae.
    965..1086    +  polyA_signal   SV40 poly(A) signal: SV40 polyadenylation signal
   1157..1179    -  protein_bind   lac operator (fragment): The lac repressor binds to the lac operator to inhibit transcription in E. coli. This inhibition can be relieved by adding lactose or isopropyl-β-D-thiogalactopyranoside (IPTG). lac repressor encoded by lacI
   1183..1213    -  promoter       lac promoter: promoter for the E. coli lac operon
   1228..1249    -  protein_bind   CAP binding site: CAP binding activates transcription in the presence of cAMP. E. coli catabolite activator protein
   1262..1354    -  CDS            lacI (fragment): lac repressor; lacI; The lac repressor binds to the lac operator to inhibit transcription in E. coli. This inhibition can be relieved by adding lactose or isopropyl-β-D-thiogalactopyranoside (IPTG).
   1537..2125    -  rep_origin     ori: high-copy-number ColE1/pMB1/pBR322/pUC origin of replication
   2296..3156    -  CDS            AmpR: β-lactamase; bla; confers resistance to ampicillin, carbenicillin, and related antibiotics
   3157..3261    -  promoter       AmpR promoter: bla
   3320..3372    -  misc_feature   bom (fragment): basis of mobility region from pBR322
   3527..3906    +  enhancer       CMV enhancer: human cytomegalovirus immediate early enhancer
   3907..4106    +  promoter       CMV promoter: human cytomegalovirus (CMV) immediate early promoter
   4124..4304    +  LTR            5' LTR (truncated): truncated 5' long terminal repeat (LTR) from HIV-1
   4351..4476    +  misc_feature   HIV-1 Ψ: packaging signal of human immunodeficiency virus type 1
   4460..4823    +  CDS            HIV-1 gag (fragment): gag protein from human immunodeficiency virus 1; gag
   4969..5202    +  misc_feature   RRE: The Rev response element (RRE) of HIV-1 allows for Rev-dependent mRNA export from the nucleus to the cytoplasm.
   5579..5679    +  CDS            Rev (fragment): human immunodeficiency virus 1 (HIV-1) Rev protein; rev; enhances nuclear export of unspliced and incompletely spliced viral mRNAs
   5729..5846    +  misc_feature   cPPT/CTS: central polypurine tract and central termination sequence of HIV-1
   5891..6337    +  promoter       hSyn promoter: human synapsin I promoter; confers neuron-specific expression (Kügler et al., 2003)
   6375..7295    +  CDS            Syp: SYPH_RAT - Experimental evidence at protein level: Swiss-Prot protein existence level 1. Possibly involved in structural functions as organizing other membrane components or in targeting the vesicles to the plasma membrane. Involved in the regulation of short-term and long-term synaptic plasticity (By similarity). From Rattus norvegicus (Rat).
   7341..8423    +  CDS            Syt7 (fragment): SYT7_MOUSE - Experimental evidence at protein level: Swiss-Prot protein existence level 1. Ca(2+) sensor involved in Ca(2+)-dependent exocytosis of secretory and synaptic vesicles through Ca(2+) and phospholipid binding to the C2 domain. Ca(2+) induces binding of the C2-domains to phospholipid membranes and to assembled SNARE-complexes; both actions contribute to triggering exocytosis. SYT7 binds Ca(2+) with high affinity and slow kinetics compared to other synaptotagmins (PubMed:26738595). Involved in Ca(2+)-triggered lysosomal exocytosis, a major component of the plasma membrane repair (By s
   8466..8486    +  CDS            TEV site: tobacco etch virus (TEV) protease recognition and cleavage site
   8502..9385    +  CDS            HaloTag® (fragment): modified bacterial dehalogenase that forms covalent bonds with chloroalkane derivatives
   9408..9432    +  misc_feature   MCS (fragment): pBluescript multiple cloning site
   9432..10020   +  misc_feature   WPRE: woodchuck hepatitis virus posttranscriptional regulatory element
   9957..10538   +  CDS            nef (fragment): NEF_HV1H2 - Experimental evidence at protein level: Swiss-Prot protein existence level 1. Extracellular Nef protein targets CD4(+) T-lymphocytes for apoptosis by interacting with CXCR4 surface receptors. From Human immunodeficiency virus type 1 group M subtype B (isolate HXB2) (HIV-1).
  10545..10725   +  LTR            5' LTR (truncated): truncated 5' long terminal repeat (LTR) from HIV-1
  10757..10981   +  polyA_signal   bGH poly(A) signal: bovine growth hormone polyadenylation signal
  10985..11006   +  promoter       SV40 promoter (fragment): SV40 enhancer and early promoter
  11027..4       +  rep_origin     f1 ori (across the origin) (sequence partly withheld): f1 bacteriophage origin of replication; arrow indicates direction of (+) strand synthesis
>Addgene plasmid #179719 | pF(UG) hSyn SYP-deltaTMD SYT7alpha-HaloTag | addgene full sequence | sequence record 355791 | Addgene NGS Result
AATTAATTCTGTGGAATGTGTGTCAGTTAGGGTGTGGAAAGTCCCCAGGCTCCCCAGCAGGCAGAAGTAT
GCAAAGCATGCATCTCAATTAGTCAGCAACCAGGTGTGGAAAGTCCCCAGGCTCCCCAGCAGGCAGAAGT
ATGCAAAGCATGCATCTCAATTAGTCAGCAACCATAGTCCCGCCCCTAACTCCGCCCATCCCGCCCCTAA
CTCCGCCCAGTTCCGCCCATTCTCCGCCCCATGGCTGACTAATTTTTTTTATTTATGCAGAGGCCGAGGC
CGCCTCTGCCTCTGAGCTATTCCAGAAGTAGTGAGGAGGCTTTTTTGGAGGCCTAGGCTTTTGCAAAAAG
CTCCCGGGAGCTTGTATATCCATTTTCGGATCTGATCAGCACGTGTTGACAATTAATCATCGGCATAGTA
TATCGGCATAGTATAATACGACAAGGTGAGGAACTAAACCATGGCCAAGTTGACCAGTGCCGTTCCGGTG
CTCACCGCGCGCGACGTCGCCGGAGCGGTCGAGTTCTGGACCGACCGGCTCGGGTTCTCCCGGGACTTCG
TGGAGGACGACTTCGCCGGTGTGGTCCGGGACGACGTGACCCTGTTCATCAGCGCGGTCCAGGACCAGGT
GGTGCCGGACAACACCCTGGCCTGGGTGTGGGTGCGCGGCCTGGACGAGCTGTACGCCGAGTGGTCGGAG
GTCGTGTCCACGAACTTCCGGGACGCCTCCGGGCCGGCCATGACCGAGATCGGCGAGCAGCCGTGGGGGC
GGGAGTTCGCCCTGCGCGACCCGGCCGGCAACTGCGTGCACTTCGTGGCCGAGGAGCAGGACTGACACGT
GCTACGAGATTTCGATTCCACCGCCGCCTTCTATGAAAGGTTGGGCTTCGGAATCGTTTTCCGGGACGCC
GGCTGGATGATCCTCCAGCGCGGGGATCTCATGCTGGAGTTCTTCGCCCACCCCAACTTGTTTATTGCAG
CTTATAATGGTTACAAATAAAGCAATAGCATCACAAATTTCACAAATAAAGCATTTTTTTCACTGCATTC
TAGTTGTGGTTTGTCCAAACTCATCAATGTATCTTATCATGTCTGTATACCGTCGACCTCTAGCTAGAGC
TTGGCGTAATCATGGTCATAGCTGTTTCCTGTGTGAAATTGTTATCCGCTCACAATTCCACACAACATAC
GAGCCGGAAGCATAAAGTGTAAAGCCTGGGGTGCCTAATGAGTGAGCTAACTCACATTAATTGCGTTGCG
CTCACTGCCCGCTTTCCAGTCGGGAAACCTGTCGTGCCAGCTGCATTAATGAATCGGCCAACGCGCGGGG
AGAGGCGGTTTGCGTATTGGGCGCTCTTCCGCTTCCTCGCTCACTGACTCGCTGCGCTCGGTCGTTCGGC
TGCGGCGAGCGGTATCAGCTCACTCAAAGGCGGTAATACGGTTATCCACAGAATCAGGGGATAACGCAGG
AAAGAACATGTGAGCAAAAGGCCAGCAAAAGGCCAGGAACCGTAAAAAGGCCGCGTTGCTGGCGTTTTTC
CATAGGCTCCGCCCCCCTGACGAGCATCACAAAAATCGACGCTCAAGTCAGAGGTGGCGAAACCCGACAG
GACTATAAAGATACCAGGCGTTTCCCCCTGGAAGCTCCCTCGTGCGCTCTCCTGTTCCGACCCTGCCGCT
TACCGGATACCTGTCCGCCTTTCTCCCTTCGGGAAGCGTGGCGCTTTCTCATAGCTCACGCTGTAGGTAT
CTCAGTTCGGTGTAGGTCGTTCGCTCCAAGCTGGGCTGTGTGCACGAACCCCCCGTTCAGCCCGACCGCT
GCGCCTTATCCGGTAACTATCGTCTTGAGTCCAACCCGGTAAGACACGACTTATCGCCACTGGCAGCAGC
CACTGGTAACAGGATTAGCAGAGCGAGGTATGTAGGCGGTGCTACAGAGTTCTTGAAGTGGTGGCCTAAC
TACGGCTACACTAGAAGAACAGTATTTGGTATCTGCGCTCTGCTGAAGCCAGTTACCTTCGGAAAAAGAG
TTGGTAGCTCTTGATCCGGCAAACAAACCACCGCTGGTAGCGGTGGTTTTTTTGTTTGCAAGCAGCAGAT
TACGCGCAGAAAAAAAGGATCTCAAGAAGATCCTTTGATCTTTTCTACGGGGTCTGACGCTCAGTGGAAC
GAAAACTCACGTTAAGGGATTTTGGTCATGAGATTATCAAAAAGGATCTTCACCTAGATCCTTTTAAATT
AAAAATGAAGTTTTAAATCAATCTAAAGTATATATGAGTAAACTTGGTCTGACAGTTACCAATGCTTAAT
CAGTGAGGCACCTATCTCAGCGATCTGTCTATTTCGTTCATCCATAGTTGCCTGACTCCCCGTCGTGTAG
ATAACTACGATACGGGAGGGCTTACCATCTGGCCCCAGTGCTGCAATGATACCGCGAGACCCACGCTCAC
CGGCTCCAGATTTATCAGCAATAAACCAGCCAGCCGGAAGGGCCGAGCGCAGAAGTGGTCCTGCAACTTT
ATCCGCCTCCATCCAGTCTATTAATTGTTGCCGGGAAGCTAGAGTAAGTAGTTCGCCAGTTAATAGTTTG
CGCAACGTTGTTGCCATTGCTACAGGCATCGTGGTGTCACGCTCGTCGTTTGGTATGGCTTCATTCAGCT
CCGGTTCCCAACGATCAAGGCGAGTTACATGATCCCCCATGTTGTGCAAAAAAGCGGTTAGCTCCTTCGG
TCCTCCGATCGTTGTCAGAAGTAAGTTGGCCGCAGTGTTATCACTCATGGTTATGGCAGCACTGCATAAT
TCTCTTACTGTCATGCCATCCGTAAGATGCTTTTCTGTGACTGGTGAGTACTCAACCAAGTCATTCTGAG
AATAGTGTATGCGGCGACCGAGTTGCTCTTGCCCGGCGTCAATACGGGATAATACCGCGCCACATAGCAG
AACTTTAAAAGTGCTCATCATTGGAAAACGTTCTTCGGGGCGAAAACTCTCAAGGATCTTACCGCTGTTG
AGATCCAGTTCGATGTAACCCACTCGTGCACCCAACTGATCTTCAGCATCTTTTACTTTCACCAGCGTTT
CTGGGTGAGCAAAAACAGGAAGGCAAAATGCCGCAAAAAAGGGAATAAGGGCGACACGGAAATGTTGAAT
ACTCATACTCTTCCTTTTTCAATATTATTGAAGCATTTATCAGGGTTATTGTCTCATGAGCGGATACATA
TTTGAATGTATTTAGAAAAATAAACAAATAGGGGTTCCGCGCACATTTCCCCGAAAAGTGCCACCTGACG
TCGACGGATCGGGAGATCTCCCGATCCCCTATGGTGCACTCTCAGTACAATCTGCTCTGATGCCGCATAG
TTAAGCCAGTATCTGCTCCCTGCTTGTGTGTTGGAGGTCGCTGAGTAGTGCGCGAGCAAAATTTAAGCTA
CAACAAGGCAAGGCTTGACCGACAATTGCATGAAGAATCTGCTTAGGGTTAGGCGTTTTGCGCTGCTTCG
CGATGTACGGGCCAGATATACGCGTTGACATTGATTATTGACTAGTTATTAATAGTAATCAATTACGGGG
TCATTAGTTCATAGCCCATATATGGAGTTCCGCGTTACATAACTTACGGTAAATGGCCCGCCTGGCTGAC
CGCCCAACGACCCCCGCCCATTGACGTCAATAATGACGTATGTTCCCATAGTAACGCCAATAGGGACTTT
CCATTGACGTCAATGGGTGGAGTATTTACGGTAAACTGCCCACTTGGCAGTACATCAAGTGTATCATATG
CCAAGTACGCCCCCTATTGACGTCAATGACGGTAAATGGCCCGCCTGGCATTATGCCCAGTACATGACCT
TATGGGACTTTCCTACTTGGCAGTACATCTACGTATTAGTCATCGCTATTACCATGGTGATGCGGTTTTG
GCAGTACATCAATGGGCGTGGATAGCGGTTTGACTCACGGGGATTTCCAAGTCTCCACCCCATTGACGTC
AATGGGAGTTTGTTTTGGCACCAAAATCAACGGGACTTTCCAAAATGTCGTAACAACTCCGCCCCATTGA
CGCAAATGGGCGGTAGGCGTGTACGGTGGGAGGTCTATATAAGCAGCGCGTTTTGCCTGTACTGGGTCTC
TCTGGTTAGACCAGATCTGAGCCTGGGAGCTCTCTGGCTAACTAGGGAACCCACTGCTTAAGCCTCAATA
AAGCTTGCCTTGAGTGCTTCAAGTAGTGTGTGCCCGTCTGTTGTGTGACTCTGGTAACTAGAGATCCCTC
AGACCCTTTTAGTCAGTGTGGAAAATCTCTAGCAGTGGCGCCCGAACAGGGACTTGAAAGCGAAAGGGAA
ACCAGAGGAGCTCTCTCGACGCAGGACTCGGCTTGCTGAAGCGCGCACGGCAAGAGGCGAGGGGCGGCGA
CTGGTGAGTACGCCAAAAATTTTGACTAGCGGAGGCTAGAAGGAGAGAGATGGGTGCGAGAGCGTCAGTA
TTAAGCGGGGGAGAATTAGATCGCGATGGGAAAAAATTCGGTTAAGGCCAGGGGGAAAGAAAAAATATAA
ATTAAAACATATAGTATGGGCAAGCAGGGAGCTAGAACGATTCGCAGTTAATCCTGGCCTGTTAGAAACA
TCAGAAGGCTGTAGACAAATACTGGGACAGCTACAACCATCCCTTCAGACAGGATCAGAAGAACTTAGAT
CATTATATAATACAGTAGCAACCCTCTATTGTGTGCATCAAAGGATAGAGATAAAAGACACCAAGGAAGC
TTTAGACAAGATAGAGGAAGAGCAAAACAAAAGTAAGACCACCGCACAGCAAGCGGCCGCTGATCTTCAG
ACCTGGAGGAGGAGATATGAGGGACAATTGGAGAAGTGAATTATATAAATATAAAGTAGTAAAAATTGAA
CCATTAGGAGTAGCACCCACCAAGGCAAAGAGAAGAGTGGTGCAGAGAGAAAAAAGAGCAGTGGGAATAG
GAGCTTTGTTCCTTGGGTTCTTGGGAGCAGCAGGAAGCACTATGGGCGCAGCGTCAATGACGCTGACGGT
ACAGGCCAGACAATTATTGTCTGGTATAGTGCAGCAGCAGAACAATTTGCTGAGGGCTATTGAGGCGCAA
CAGCATCTGTTGCAACTCACAGTCTGGGGCATCAAGCAGCTCCAGGCAAGAATCCTGGCTGTGGAAAGAT
ACCTAAAGGATCAACAGCTCCTGGGGATTTGGGGTTGCTCTGGAAAACTCATTTGCACCACTGCTGTGCC
TTGGAATGCTAGTTGGAGTAATAAATCTCTGGAACAGATTTGGAATCACACGACCTGGATGGAGTGGGAC
AGAGAAATTAACAATTACACAAGCTTAATACACTCCTTAATTGAAGAATCGCAAAACCAGCAAGAAAAGA
ATGAACAAGAATTATTGGAATTAGATAAATGGGCAAGTTTGTGGAATTGGTTTAACATAACAAATTGGCT
GTGGTATATAAAATTATTCATAATGATAGTAGGAGGCTTGGTAGGTTTAAGAATAGTTTTTGCTGTACTT
TCTATAGTGAATAGAGTTAGGCAGGGATATTCACCATTATCGTTTCAGACCCACCTCCCAACCCCGAGGG
GACCCGACAGGCCCGAAGGAATAGAAGAAGAAGGTGGAGAGAGAGACAGAGACAGATCCATTCGATTAGT
GAACGGATCGGCACTGCGTGCGCCAATTCTGCAGACAAATGGCAGTATTCATCCACAATTTTAAAAGAAA
AGGGGGGATTGGGGGGTACAGTGCAGGGGAAAGAATAGTAGACATAATAGCAACAGACATACAAACTAAA
GAATTACAAAAACAAATTACAAAAATTCAAAATTTTCGGGTTTATTACAGGGACAGCAGAGATCCAGTTT
GGTTAATTAAAGTGCAAGTGGTTTTAGGACCAGGATGAGGCGGGGTGGGGGTGCCTACCTGACGACCGAC
CCCGACCCACTGGACAAGCACCCAACCCCCATTCCCCAAATTGCGCATCCCCTATCAGAGAGGGGGAGGG
GAAACAGGATGCGGCGAGGCGCGTGCGCACTGCCAGCTTCAGCACCGCGGACAGTGCCTTCGCCCCCGCC
TGGCGGCGCGCGCCACCGCCGCCTCAGCACTGAAGGCGCGCTGACGTCACTCGCCGGTCCCCCGTAAACT
CCCCTTCCCGGCCACCTTGGTCGCGTCCGCGCCGCCGCCGGCCCAGCCGGACCGCACCACGCGAGGCGCG
AGATAGGGGGGCACGGGCGCGACCATCTGCGCTGCGGCGCCGGCGACTCAGCGCTGCCTCAGTCTGCGGT
GGGCAGCGGAGGAGTCGTGTCGTGCCTGAGAGCGCAGGTACGGCTAGCGGATCCGGTACCGCGGGCCCGC
CACCATGGACGTGGTGAATCAGCTGGTGGCTGGGGGTCAGTTCCGGGTGGTCAAGGAGCCCCTTGGCTTC
GTGAAGGTGCTGCAGTGGGTCTTTGCCATCTTCGCCTTTGCTACGTGTGGCAGCTACACCGGGGAGCTTC
GGCTGAGCGTGGAGTGTGCCAACAAGACGGAGAGTGCCCTCAACATCGAAGTTGAATTCGAGTACCCCTT
CAGGCTGCACCAAGTGTACTTTGATGCACCCTCCTGCGTCAAAGGGGGCACTACCAAGATCTTCCTGGTT
GGGGACTACTCCTCGTCGGCTGAATTCTTTGTCACCGTGGCTGTGTTTGCCTTCCTCTACTCCATGGGGG
CCCTGGCCACCTACATCTTCCTGCAGAACAAGTACCGAGAGAACAACAAAGGGCCTATGATGGACTTTCT
GGCTACAGCCGTGTTCGCTTTCATGTGGCTAGTTAGTTCATCAGCCTGGGCCAAAGGCCTGTCCGATGTG
AAGATGGCCACGGACCCAGAGAACATTATCAAGGAGATGCCCATGTGCCGCCAGACAGGGAACACATGCA
AGGAACTGAGGGACCCTGTGACTTCAGGACTCAACACCTCAGTGGTGTTTGGCTTCCTGAACCTGGTGCT
CTGGGTTGGCAACTTATGGTTCGTGTTCAAGGAGACAGGCTGGGCAGCCCCATTCATGCGCGCACCTCCA
GGCGCCCCGGAAAAGCAACCAGCACCTGGCGATGCCTACGGCGATGCGGGCTACGGGCAGGGCCCCGGAG
GCTATGGGCCCCAGGACTCCTACGGGCCTCAGGGTGGTTATCAACCCGATTACGGGCAGCCAGCCAGCGG
TGGCGGTGGCTACGGGCCTCAGGGCGACTATGGGCAGCAAGGCTATGGCCAACAGGGTGCGCCCACCTCC
TTCTCCAATCAGATGAAAGGGTCAGGTTCTTCGGGCAGTTCGGGGTCCAGCGGATCTAGTCGCAAACTGG
GCAAACGCTACAAGAATTCCTTGGAGACGGTGGGCACGCCAGACTCGGGGCGTGGGCGCGGTGAGAAGAA
AGCCATCAAGTTGCCTGCAGGAGGGAAGGCTGTGAATACAGCCCCAGTGCCCGGCCAGACGCCACACGAT
GAGTCTGACCGCAGAACGGAGACCCGTTCCTCTGTCTCGGACCTCGTCAACTCCCTTACCAGCGAGATGC
TCATGCTCTCCCCGGGTTCTGAGGAGGATGAGGCCCACGAGGGCTGCAGCCGAGAGAACCTGGGCCGAAT
CCAGTTCAGTGTTGGCTACAACTTCCAAGAGTCCACACTCACCGTGAAGGTCATGAAGGCCCAAGAGCTG
CCAGCCAAGGACTTCAGCGGTACTAGTGACCCCTTTGTCAAGATCTACCTGCTACCCGACAAGAAGCACA
AACTGGAGACCAAGGTGAAGCGGAAGAATCTAAACCCGCACTGGAATGAGACCTTTCTATTTGAAGGGTT
TCCCTACGAGAAAGTGGTGCAGAGGGTCCTCTACCTCCAGGTCCTGGATTATGACCGTTTCAGCCGCAAT
GACCCCATTGGGGAGGTGTCCATCCCTCTGAACAAGGTGGACCTGACCCAGATGCAGACCTTCTGGAAGG
ATCTGAAGCCATGCAGCGATGGGAGTGGGAGCCGAGGGGAGCTGCTCTTGTCCCTCTGCTACAACCCCTC
TGCCAACTCCATCATCGTGAACATCATCAAAGCTCGAAACCTCAAAGCCATGGACATCGGGGGCACATCA
GACCCCTATGTGAAGGTGTGGCTGATGTATAAAGACAAGCGGGTAGAGAAAAAGAAGACCGTGACAAAGA
AGAGGAACCTGAACCCCATCTTCAATGAGTCTTTCGCCTTCGACATACCCACGGAGAAGCTGAGGGAGAC
CACGATCATCATCACTGTCATGGACAAAGACAAGCTCAGCCGCAACGACGTCATCGGCAAGATCTACCTG
TCCTGGAAGAGCGGACCAGGTGAAGTGAAACACTGGAAGGACATGATCGCTCGTCCCCGGCAGCCTGTGG
CCCAGTGGCACCAGCTGAAAGCCGGATCCGGAAGTTCGGGGTCCAGCGGTTCTTCAGGCAGTTCCGAGGA
TCTGTACTTTCAGAGCGATAACGATGGATCCGAAATCGGTACTGGCTTTCCATTCGACCCCCATTATGTG
GAAGTCCTGGGCGAGCGCATGCACTACGTCGATGTTGGTCCGCGCGATGGCACCCCTGTGCTGTTCCTGC
ACGGTAACCCGACCTCCTCCTACGTGTGGCGCAACATCATCCCGCATGTTGCACCGACCCATCGCTGCAT
TGCTCCAGACCTGATCGGTATGGGCAAATCCGACAAACCAGACCTGGGTTATTTCTTCGACGACCACGTC
CGCTTCATGGATGCCTTCATCGAAGCCCTGGGTCTGGAAGAGGTCGTCCTGGTCATTCACGACTGGGGCT
CCGCTCTGGGTTTCCACTGGGCCAAGCGCAATCCAGAGCGCGTCAAAGGTATTGCATTTATGGAGTTCAT
CCGCCCTATCCCGACCTGGGACGAATGGCCAGAATTTGCCCGCGAGACCTTCCAGGCCTTCCGCACCACC
GACGTCGGCCGCAAGCTGATCATCGATCAGAACGTTTTTATCGAGGGTACGCTGCCGATGGGTGTCGTCC
GCCCGCTGACTGAAGTCGAGATGGACCATTACCGCGAGCCGTTCCTGAATCCTGTTGACCGCGAGCCACT
GTGGCGCTTCCCAAACGAGCTGCCAATCGCCGGTGAGCCAGCGAACATCGTCGCGCTGGTCGAAGAATAC
ATGGACTGGCTGCACCAGTCCCCTGTCCCGAAGCTGCTGTTCTGGGGCACCCCAGGCGTTCTGATCCCAC
CGGCCGAAGCCGCTCGCCTGGCCAAAAGCCTGCCTAACTGCAAGGCTGTGGACATCGGCCCGGGTCTGAA
TCTGCTGCAAGAAGACAACCCGGACCTGATCGGCAGCGAGATCGCGCGCTGGCTGTCTACTCTGGAGATT
TCCGGTTAAGGCCGCACTCCTCAGCTAGAATTCGATATCAAGCTTATCGATAATCAACCTCTGGATTACA
AAATTTGTGAAAGATTGACTGGTATTCTTAACTATGTTGCTCCTTTTACGCTATGTGGATACGCTGCTTT
AATGCCTTTGTATCATGCTATTGCTTCCCGTATGGCTTTCATTTTCTCCTCCTTGTATAAATCCTGGTTG
CTGTCTCTTTATGAGGAGTTGTGGCCCGTTGTCAGGCAACGTGGCGTGGTGTGCACTGTGTTTGCTGACG
CAACCCCCACTGGTTGGGGCATTGCCACCACCTGTCAGCTCCTTTCCGGGACTTTCGCTTTCCCCCTCCC
TATTGCCACGGCGGAACTCATCGCCGCCTGCCTTGCCCGCTGCTGGACAGGGGCTCGGCTGTTGGGCACT
GACAATTCCGTGGTGTTGTCGGGGAAATCATCGTCCTTTCCTTGGCTGCTCGCCTGTGTTGCCACCTGGA
TTCTGCGCGGGACGTCCTTCTGCTACGTCCCTTCGGCCCTCAATCCAGCGGACCTTCCTTCCCGCGGCCT
GCTGCCGGCTCTGCGGCCTCTTCCGCGTCTTCGCCTTCGCCCTCAGACGAGTCGGATCTCCCTTTGGGCC
GCCTCCCCGCATCGATACCGTCGACCTCGAGACCTAGAAAAACATGGAGCAATCACAAGTAGCAATACAG
CAGCTACCAATGCTGATTGTGCCTGGCTAGAAGCACAAGAGGAGGAGGAGGTGGGTTTTCCAGTCACACC
TCAGGTACCTTTAAGACCAATGACTTACAAGGCAGCTGTAGATCTTAGCCACTTTTTAAAAGAAAAGGGG
GGACTGGAAGGGCTAATTCACTCCCAACGAAGACAAGATATCCTTGATCTGTGGATCTACCACACACAAG
GCTACTTCCCTGATTGGCAGAACTACACACCAGGGCCAGGGATCAGATATCCACTGACCTTTGGATGGTG
CTACAAGCTAGTACCAGTTGAGCAAGAGAAGGTAGAAGAAGCCAATGAAGGAGAGAACACCCGCTTGTTA
CACCCTGTGAGCCTGCATGGGATGGATGACCCGGAGAGAGAAGTATTAGAGTGGAGGTTTGACAGCCGCC
TAGCATTTCATCACATGGCCCGAGAGCTGCATCCGGACTGTACTGGGTCTCTCTGGTTAGACCAGATCTG
AGCCTGGGAGCTCTCTGGCTAACTAGGGAACCCACTGCTTAAGCCTCAATAAAGCTTGCCTTGAGTGCTT
CAAGTAGTGTGTGCCCGTCTGTTGTGTGACTCTGGTAACTAGAGATCCCTCAGACCCTTTTAGTCAGTGT
GGAAAATCTCTAGCAGGGCCCGTTTAAACCCGCTGATCAGCCTCGACTGTGCCTTCTAGTTGCCAGCCAT
CTGTTGTTTGCCCCTCCCCCGTGCCTTCCTTGACCCTGGAAGGTGCCACTCCCACTGTCCTTTCCTAATA
AAATGAGGAAATTGCATCGCATTGTCTGAGTAGGTGTCATTCTATTCTGGGGGGTGGGGTGGGGCAGGAC
AGCAAGGGGGAGGATTGGGAAGACAATAGCAGGCATGCTGGGGATGCGGTGGGCTCTATGGCTTCTGAGG
CGGAAAGAACCAGCTGGGGCTCTAGGGGGTATCCCC
[124 nt withheld, positions 11027-11150]
C
[91 nt withheld, positions 11152-11242]
A
[49 nt withheld, positions 11244-11292]
CCTTTGACGTTGGAGTCCACGTTCTTT
[37 nt withheld, positions 11320-11356]
ACCCTATCTCGGTCTATTCTTTTGATTTATAAGGGATTTTGCCGATTTCGGCCTATTGGTTAAAAAATGA
GCTGATTTAACAAAAATTTAACGCG
